>Addgene plasmid #148544 | pnEA-NvM-SpEdc1opt_155-180-GB1_AD | addgene full sequence | sequence record 357795 | Addgene NGS Result
TAATACGACTCACTATAGGGGAATTGTGAGCGGATAACAATTCCCCACTAGTAATAATTTTGTTTAACTT
TAAGAAGGAGATATACCATGGAAACTGAAGAAGGTAAACTGGTAATCTGGATTAACGGCGATAAAGGCTA
TAACGGTCTCGCTGAAGTCGGTAAGAAATTCGAGAAAGATACCGGAATTAAAGTCACCGTTGAGCATCCG
GATAAACTGGAAGAGAAATTCCCACAGGTTGCGGCAACTGGCGATGGCCCTGACATTATCTTCTGGGCAC
ACGACCGCTTTGGTGGCTACGCTCAATCTGGCCTGTTGGCTGAAATCACCCCGGACAAAGCGTTCCAGGA
CAAGCTGTATCCGTTTACCTGGGATGCCGTACGTTACAACGGCAAGCTGATTGCTTACCCGATCGCTGTT
GAAGCGTTATCGCTGATTTATAACAAAGACCTGCTGCCGAACCCGCCAAAAACCTGGGAAGAGATCCCGG
CGCTGGATAAAGAACTGAAAGCGAAAGGTAAGAGCGCCCTGATGTTCAACCTGCAAGAACCGTACTTCAC
CTGGCCGCTGATTGCTGCTGACGGGGGTTATGCGTTCAAGTATGAAAACGGCAAGTACGACATTAAAGAC
GTGGGCGTGGATAACGCTGGCGCGAAAGCGGGTCTGACCTTCCTGGTTGACCTGATTAAAAACAAACACA
TGAATGCAGACACCGATTACTCCATCGCAGAAGCTGCCTTTAATAAAGGCGAAACAGCGATGACCATCAA
CGGCCCGTGGGCATGGTCCAACATCGACACCAGCAAAGTGAATTATGGTGTAACGGTACTGCCGACCTTC
AAGGGTCAACCATCCAAACCGTTCGTTGGCGTGCTGAGCGCAGGTATTAACGCCGCCAGTCCGAACAAAG
AGCTGGCGAAAGAGTTCCTCGAAAACTATCTGCTGACTGATGAAGGTCTGGAAGCGGTTAATAAAGACAA
ACCGCTGGGTGCCGTAGCGCTGAAGTCTTACGAGGAAGAGTTGGCGAAAGATCCACGTATTGCCGCCACG
ATGGAAAACGCCCAGAAAGGTGAAATCATGCCGAACATCCCGCAGATGTCCGCTTTCTGGTATGCCGTGC
GTACTGCGGTGATCAACGCCGCCAGCGGTCGTCAGACTGTCGATGAAGCCCTTAAAGACGCGCAGACTGG
TACCGGCAGCGGCGAAAACCTTTACTTCCAGGGATCCTCCATTCTTTACGCCGGTCCTACATTTACTCAT
TCTCCGGCCGCTTCTAATCTTCCCATCCCTACGTTCTTACACTCTCTCGAGATGCAGTATAAACTGATTC
TGAATGGCAAAACCCTGAAAGGTGAAACCACCACCGAAGCAGTTGATGCAGCCACCGCAGAAAAAGTTTT
TAAACAGTATGCCAATGATAACGGCGTTGATGGTGAATGGACCTATGATGATGCAACCAAAACCTATACC
GTTACCGAATGATCTAGAGCTAGCCCTAGGAGATCCGGCTGCTAACAAAGCCCGAAAGGAAGCTGAGTTG
GCTGCTGCCACCGCTGAGCAATAACTAGCATAACCCCTTGGGGCCTCTAAACGGGTCTTGAGGGGTTTTT
TGCTGAAAGGAGGAACTATATCCGGATATCCCGCAAGAGGCCCGGCAGTACCGGCATAACCAAGCCTATG
CCTACAGCATCCAGGGTGACGGTGCCGAGGATGACGATGAGCGCATTGTTAGATTTCATACACGGTGCCT
GACTGCGTTAGCAATTTAACTGTGATAAACTACCGCATTAAAGCTTATCGATGATAAGCTGTCAAACATG
AGAATTCTTGAAGACGAAAGGGCCTCGTGATACGCCTATTTTTATAGGTTAATGTCATGATAATAATGGT
TTCTTAGACGTCAGGTGGCACTTTTCGGGGAAATGTGCGCGGAACCCCTATTTGTTTATTTTTCTAAATA
CATTCAAATATGTATCCGCTCATGAGACAATAACCCTGATAAATGCTTCAATAATATTGAAAAAGGAAGA
GTATGAGTATTCAACATTTCCGTGTCGCCCTTATTCCCTTTTTTGCGGCATTTTGCCTTCCTGTTTTTGC
TCACCCAGAAACGCTGGTGAAAGTAAAAGATGCTGAAGATCAGTTGGGTGCACGAGTGGGTTACATCGAA
CTGGATCTCAACAGCGGTAAGATCCTTGAGAGTTTTCGCCCCGAAGAACGTTTTCCAATGATGAGCACTT
TTAAAGTTCTGCTATGTGGCGCGGTATTATCCCGTGTTGACGCCGGGCAAGAGCAACTCGGTCGCCGCAT
ACACTATTCTCAGAATGACTTGGTTGAGTACTCACCAGTCACAGAAAAGCATCTTACGGATGGCATGACA
GTAAGAGAATTATGCAGTGCTGCCATAACCATGAGTGATAACACTGCGGCCAACTTACTTCTGACAACGA
TCGGAGGACCGAAGGAGCTAACCGCTTTTTTGCACAACATGGGGGATCATGTAACTCGCCTTGATCGTTG
GGAACCGGAGCTGAATGAAGCCATACCAAACGACGAGCGTGACACCACGATGCCTGCAGCAATGGCAACA
ACGTTGCGCAAACTATTAACTGGCGAACTACTTACTCTAGCTTCCCGGCAACAATTAATAGACTGGATGG
AGGCGGATAAAGTTGCAGGACCACTTCTGCGCTCGGCCCTTCCGGCTGGCTGGTTTATTGCTGATAAATC
TGGAGCCGGTGAGCGTGGGTCTCGCGGTATCATTGCAGCACTGGGGCCAGATGGTAAGCCCTCCCGTATC
GTAGTTATCTACACGACGGGGAGTCAGGCAACTATGGATGAACGAAATAGACAGATCGCTGAGATAGGTG
CCTCACTGATTAAGCATTGGTAACTGTCAGACCAAGTTTACTCATATATACTTTAGATTGATTTAAAACT
TCATTTTTAATTTAAAAGGATCTAGGTGAAGATCCTTTTTGATAATCTCATGACCAAAATCCCTTAACGT
GAGTTTTCGTTCCACTGAGCGTCAGACCCCGTAGAAAAGATCAAAGGATCTTCTTGAGATCCTTTTTTTC
TGCGCGTAATCTGCTGCTTGCAAACAAAAAAACCACCGCTACCAGCGGTGGTTTGTTTGCCGGATCAAGA
GCTACCAACTCTTTTTCCGAAGGTAACTGGCTTCAGCAGAGCGCAGATACCAAATACTGTCCTTCTAGTG
TAGCCGTAGTTAGGCCACCACTTCAAGAACTCTGTAGCACCGCCTACATACCTCGCTCTGCTAATCCTGT
TACCAGTGGCTGCTGCCAGTGGCGATAAGTCGTGTCTTACCGGGTTGGACTCAAGACGATAGTTACCGGA
TAAGGCGCAGCGGTCGGGCTGAACGGGGGGTTCGTGCACACAGCCCAGCTTGGAGCGAACGACCTACACC
GAACTGAGATACCTACAGCGTGAGCTATGAGAAAGCGCCACGCTTCCCGAAGGGAGAAAGGCGGACAGGT
ATCCGGTAAGCGGCAGGGTCGGAACAGGAGAGCGCACGAGGGAGCTTCCAGGGGGAAACGCCTGGTATCT
TTATAGTCCTGTCGGGTTTCGCCACCTCTGACTTGAGCGTCGATTTTTGTGATGCTCGTCAGGGGGGCGG
AGCCTATGGAAAAACGCCAGCAACGCGGCCTTTTTACGGTTCCTGGCCTTTTGCTGGCCTTTTGCTCACA
TGTTCTTTCCTGCGTTATCCCCTGATTCTGTGGATAACCGTATTACCGCCTTTGAGTGAGCTGATACCGC
TCGCCGCAGCCGAACGACCGAGCGCAGCGAGTCAGTGAGCGAGGAAGCGGAAGAGCGCCTGATGCGGTAT
TTTCTCCTTACGCATCTGTGCGGTATTTCACACCGCAATGGTGCACTCTCAGTACAATCTGCTCTGATGC
CGCATAGTTAAGCCAGTATACACTCCGCTATCGCTACGTGACTGGGTCATGGCTGCGCCCCGACACCCGC
CAACACCCGCTGACGCGCCCTGACGGGCTTGTCTGCTCCCGGCATCCGCTTACAGACAAGCTGTGACCGT
CTCCGGGAGCTGCATGTGTCAGAGGTTTTCACCGTCATCACCGAAACGCGCGAGGCAGCTGCGGTAAAGC
TCATCAGCGTGGTCGTGAAGCGATTCACAGATGTCTGCCTGTTCATCCGCGTCCAGCTCGTTGAGTTTCT
CCAGAAGCGTTAATGTCTGGCTTCTGATAAAGCGGGCCATGTTAAGGGCGGTTTTTTCCTGTTTGGTCAC
TGATGCCTCCGTGTAAGGGGGATTTCTGTTCATGGGGGTAATGATACCGATGAAACGAGAGAGGATGCTC
ACGATACGGGTTACTGATGATGAACATGCCCGGTTACTGGAACGTTGTGAGGGTAAACAACTGGCGGTAT
GGATGCGGCGGGACCAGAGAAAAATCACTCAGGGTCAATGCCAGCGCTTCGTTAATACAGATGTAGGTGT
TCCACAGGGTAGCCAGCAGCATCCTGCGATGCAGATCCGGAACATAATGGTGCAGGGCGCTGACTTCCGC
GTTTCCAGACTTTACGAAACACGGAAACCGAAGACCATTCATGTTGTTGCTCAGGTCGCAGACGTTTTGC
AGCAGCAGTCGCTTCACGTTCGCTCGCGTATCGGTGATTCATTCTGCTAACCAGTAAGGCAACCCCGCCA
GCCTAGCCGGGTCCTCAACGACAGGAGCACGATCATGCGCACCCGTGGCCAGGACCCAACGCTGCCCGAG
ATGCGCCGCGTGCGGCTGCTGGAGATGGCGGACGCGATGGATATGTTCTGCCAAGGGTTGGTTTGCGCAT
TCACAGTTCTCCGCAAGAATTGATTGGCTCCAATTCTTGGAGTGGTGAATCCGTTAGCGAGGTGCCGCCG
GCTTCCATTCAGGTCGAGGTGGCCCGGCTCCATGCACCGCGACGCAACGCGGGGAGGCAGACAAGGTATA
GGGCGGCGCCTACAATCCATGCCAACCCGTTCCATGTGCTCGCCGAGGCGGCATAAATCGCCGTGACGAT
CAGCGGTCCAATGATCGAAGTTAGGCTGGTAAGAGCCGCGAGCGATCCTTGAAGCTGTCCCTGATGGTCG
TCATCTACCTGCCTGGACAGCATGGCCTGCAACGCGGGCATCCCGATGCCGCCGGAAGCGAGAAGAATCA
TAATGGGGAAGGCCATCCAGCCTCGCGTCGCGAACGCCAGCAAGACGTAGCCCAGCGCGTCGGCCGCCAT
GCCGGCGATAATGGCCTGCTTCTCGCCGAAACGTTTGGTGGCGGGACCAGTGACGAAGGCTTGAGCGAGG
GCGTGCAAGATTCCGAATACCGCAAGCGACAGGCCGATCATCGTCGCGCTCCAGCGAAAGCGGTCCTCGC
CGAAAATGACCCAGAGCGCTGCCGGCACCTGTCCTACGAGTTGCATGATAAAGAAGACAGTCATAAGTGC
GGCGACGATAGTCATGCCCCGCGCCCACCGGAAGGAGCTGACTGGGTTGAAGGCTCTCAAGGGCATCGGT
CGAGATCCCGGTGCCTAATGAGTGAGCTAACTTACATTAATTGCGTTGCGCTCACTGCCCGCTTTCCAGT
CGGGAAACTGTCGTGCCAGCTGCATTAATGAATCGGCCAACGCGCGGGGAGAGGCGGTTTGCGTATTGGG
CGCCAGGGTGGTTTTTCTTTTCACCAGTGAGACGGGCAACAGCTGATTGCCCTTCACCGCCTGGCCCTGA
GAGAGTTGCAGCAAGCGGTCCACGCTGGTTTGCCCCAGCAGGCGAAAATCCTGTTTGATGGTGGTTAACG
GCGGGATATAACATGAGCTGTCTTCGGTATCGTCGTATCCCACTACCGAGATATCCGCACCAACGCGCAG
CCCGGACTCGGTAATGGCGCGCATTGCGCCCAGCGCCATCTGATCGTTGGCAACCAGCATCGCAGTGGGA
ACGATGCCCTCATTCAGCATTTGCATGGTTTGTTGAAAACCGGACATGGCACTCCAGTCGCCTTCCCGTT
CCGCTATCGGCTGAATTTGATTGCGAGTGAGATATTTATGCCAGCCAGCCAGACGCAGACGCGCCGAGAC
AGAACTTAATGGGCCCGCTAACAGCGCGATTTGCTGGTGACCCAATGCGACCAGATGCTCCACGCCCAGT
CGCGTACCGTCTTCATGGGAGAAAATAATACTGTTGATGGGTGTCTGGTCAGAGACATCAAGAAATAACG
CCGGAACATTAGTGCAGGCAGCTTCCACAGCAATGGCATCCTGGTCATCCAGCGGATAGTTAATGATCAG
CCCACTGACGCGTTGCGCGAGAAGATTGTGCACCGCCGCTTTACAGGCTTCGACGCCGCTTCGTTCTACC
ATCGACACCACCACGCTGGCACCCAGTTGATCGGCGCGAGATTTAATCGCCGCGACAATTTGCGACGGCG
CGTGCAGGGCCAGACTGGAGGTGGCAACGCCAATCAGCAACGACTGTTTGCCCGCCAGTTGTTGTGCCAC
GCGGTTGGGAATGTAATTCAGCTCCGCCATCGCCGCTTCCACTTTTTCCCGCGTTTTCGCAGAAACGTGG
CTGGCCTGGTTCACCACGCGGGAAACGGTCTGATAAGAGACACCGGCATACTCTGCGACATCGTATAACG
TTACTGGTTTCACATTCACCACCCTGAATTGACTCTCTTCCGGGCGCTATCATGCCATACCGCGAAAGGT
TTTGCGCCATTCGATGGTGTCCGGGATCTCGACGCTCTCCCTTATGCGACTCCTGCATTAGGAAGCAGCC
CAGTAGTAGGTTGAGGCCGTTGAGCACCGCCGCCGCAAGGAATGGTGCATGCAAGGAGATGGCGCCCAAC
AGTCCCCCGGCCACGGGGCCTGCCACCATACCCACGCCGAAACAAGCGCTCATGAGCCCGAAGTGGCGAG
CCCGATCTTCCCCATCGGTGATGTCGGCGATATAGGCGCCAGCAACCGCACCTGTGGCGCCGGTGATGCC
GGCCACGATGCGTCCGGCGTAGAGGATCGAGATCTCGATCCCGCGAAAT
Features (pLannotate 1.2.2; 21 found; start..end, strand, type, name):
      1..19      +  promoter       T7 promoter: promoter for bacteriophage T7 RNA polymerase
     20..44      +  protein_bind   lac operator: The lac repressor binds to the lac operator to inhibit transcription in E. coli. This inhibition can be relieved by adding lactose or isopropyl-β-D-thiogalactopyranoside (IPTG). lac repressor encoded by lacI
     59..81      +  RBS            RBS: efficient ribosome binding site from bacteriophage T7 gene 10 (Olins and Rangwala, 1989)
     92..1188    +  CDS            MBP (fragment): maltose binding protein from E. coli; malE (mutated); This version of the gene does not encode a signal sequence, so MBP will remain in the cytosol.
   1228..1287    +  CDS            YAQ9_SCHPO (fragment): Experimental evidence at protein level: Swiss-Prot protein existence level 1. From Schizosaccharomyces pombe (strain 972 / ATCC 24843) (Fission yeast).
   1318..1479    +  CDS            spg (fragment): SPG1_STRSG - Experimental evidence at protein level: Swiss-Prot protein existence level 1. Binds to the constant Fc region of IgG with high affinity. From Streptococcus sp. group G.
   1508..1557    +  CDS            SET1 (fragment): solubility-enhancement tag derived from T7 phage gene 10B
   1565..1612    +  terminator     T7 terminator: transcription terminator for bacteriophage T7 RNA polymerase
   1635..1739    -  CDS            TcR (fragment): tetracycline efflux protein; tet; confers resistance to tetracycline
   1787..1815    -  promoter       tet promoter: E. coli promoter for tetracycline efflux protein gene
   1928..2032    +  promoter       AmpR promoter: bla
   2033..2893    +  CDS            AmpR: β-lactamase; bla; confers resistance to ampicillin, carbenicillin, and related antibiotics
   3064..3652    +  rep_origin     ori: high-copy-number ColE1/pMB1/pBR322/pUC origin of replication
   3838..3977    -  misc_feature   bom: basis of mobility region from pBR322
   4079..4270    -  CDS            rop: Rop protein, which maintains plasmids at low copy number; rop
   4287..4667    +  CDS            YPB1_ECOLX: Protein predicted: Swiss-Prot protein existence level 4. From Escherichia coli.
   4909..5533    -  CDS            TcR (fragment): tetracycline efflux protein; tet; confers resistance to tetracycline
   5548..5569    -  protein_bind   CAP binding site: CAP binding activates transcription in the presence of cAMP. E. coli catabolite activator protein
   5582..6663    -  CDS            lacI: lac repressor; lacI; The lac repressor binds to the lac operator to inhibit transcription in E. coli. This inhibition can be relieved by adding lactose or isopropyl-β-D-thiogalactopyranoside (IPTG).
   6664..6741    -  promoter       lacI promoter: lacI
   6749..7028    -  CDS            TcR (fragment): tetracycline efflux protein; tet; confers resistance to tetracycline
