[The description below was written by a language model from this plasmid's Addgene catalogue record and pLannotate feature annotations shown in this document.]
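Description:
pnEA-NvM-SpEdc1opt_155-180-GB1_AD is a 7,049-nt bacterial expression plasmid for producing a short fragment (residues 155–180) of the Schizosaccharomyces pombe decapping enhancer Edc1 in E. coli, with the coding sequence codon-optimized for that host. The catalogue lists the backbone as unknown, but the feature table shows a pBR322/pET-style architecture: a ColE1/pMB1-type origin accompanied by the bom region and the rop gene, consistent with the recorded low copy number, and a β-lactamase gene under its own promoter for ampicillin selection. Several disrupted fragments of the tetracycline efflux gene and its promoter are also annotated; these appear to be backbone remnants, and tetracycline is not a listed selection.

Expression is driven by a T7 promoter followed by a lac operator and the T7 gene 10 ribosome binding site, with a T7 terminator downstream. A plasmid-borne lacI gene supplies the repressor, so transcription requires a host providing T7 RNA polymerase and is induced with IPTG. The open reading frame begins with a signal-sequence-less maltose binding protein, which stays cytosolic and serves as a solubility and affinity tag, followed by the small S. pombe fragment (annotated as YAQ9_SCHPO) and then a segment of streptococcal protein G corresponding to the GB1 domain named in the construct. A short match to a T7 gene 10B-derived solubility tag is annotated after GB1, though the record does not establish whether it is translated. Any protease cleavage site between the parts is not annotated. Flanking such a small peptide with MBP and GB1 is a common way to stabilize and solubilize it. The associated publication concerns the structure of the activated Dcp2–Dcp1 mRNA-decapping complex, suggesting use in structural and biochemical studies.
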