Addgene plasmid #148544: pnEA-NvM-SpEdc1opt_155-180-GB1_AD
Purpose: Bacterial Expression of SpEDC1opt_155-180
Depositing lab: Elisa Izaurralde. Depositing organization: Max Planck Institute for Developmental Biology. Publication: Structure of the Dcp2-Dcp1 mRNA-decapping complex in the activated conformation. Valkov E, Muthukumar S, Chang CT, Jonas S, Weichenrieder O, Izaurralde E. Nat Struct Mol Biol. 2016 Jun;23(6):574-9. doi: 10.1038/nsmb.3232. Epub 2016 May 16. PubMed 27183195.
Backbone
  Vector backbone: Unknown
  Vector type: Bacterial Expression
Growth in bacteria
  Bacterial resistance: Ampicillin, 100 μg/mL
  Growth temperature: 37°C
  Growth strain: DH5alpha
  Copy number: Low Copy
Gene/Insert
  Gene/Insert name: SpEDC1opt_155-180
  Species: S. pombe (fission yeast)
  Cloning method: Unknown
Terms and licenses: Academic/Nonprofit Terms; Industry Terms: Not Available to Industry
Depositor comments: codon optimized for expression in E.coli Plasmids from this collection were made available to the research community and donated after the lab closed. Please note that the sequence provided by the depositing laboratory may be theoretical/predicted or based on Sanger sequencing results. There may be discrepancies between sequencing results obtained by Addgene and the depositor sequence. If an Addgene verified sequence is not available, please contact before placing your order to request that our lab fully sequence the plasmid.
How to cite: pnEA-NvM-SpEdc1opt_155-180-GB1_AD was a gift from Elisa Izaurralde (Addgene plasmid # 148544 ; http://n2t.net/addgene:148544 ; RRID:Addgene_148544)
